Addgene plasmid #39684: KHBD00606
Depositing lab: Bart Deplancke. Depositing organization: Swiss Federal Institute of Technology (EPFL). Publication: Automated protein-DNA interaction screening of Drosophila regulatory elements. Korneel Hens, Jean-Daniel Feuz, Alina Isakova, Antonina Lagovitina, Andreas Massouras, Julien Bryois, Patrick Callaerts, Susan E. Celniker, Bart Deplancke. Nat Methods. 2011 Oct 30;8(12):1065-70. 10.1038/nmeth.1763 PubMed 22037703.
Backbone
  Vector backbone: pDONR221
  Backbone manufacturer: Invitrogen
  Backbone size w/o insert (bp): 2536
  Vector type: Gateway DONR vector
Growth in bacteria
  Bacterial resistance: Kanamycin, 50 μg/mL
  Growth temperature: 37°C
  Growth strain: DH5alpha
  Copy number: High Copy
Gene/Insert
  Gene/Insert name: CG15715 (alt name: FBgn0036538)
  Species: D. melanogaster (fly)
  Insert size (bp): 231
  Entrez Gene: CG15715 (a.k.a. Dmel_CG15715, BcDNA:RE26825, Dmel\CG15715)
  Promoter: none
  Cloning method: Gateway Cloning
  Sequencing primers: 5′ M13-F20; 3′ M13R
Terms and licenses: Academic/Nonprofit Terms; Industry Terms: Not Available to Industry
Depositor comments: Please note that the ORFs in this collection were cloned open-ended (without a stop codon).
How to cite: KHBD00606 was a gift from Bart Deplancke (Addgene plasmid # 39684 ; http://n2t.net/addgene:39684 ; RRID:Addgene_39684)
