[The description below was written by a language model from this plasmid's Addgene catalogue record.]
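Description:
KHBD00606 is a Gateway entry clone built in the pDONR221 backbone (Invitrogen), carrying a 231 bp insert from the Drosophila melanogaster gene CG15715 (FBgn0036538). It is a high-copy bacterial plasmid selected with kanamycin. The record lists the vector type as a Gateway DONR vector and the cloning method as Gateway cloning. In that system, a BP recombination reaction replaces the donor vector's counterselectable cassette with the fragment of interest and leaves the insert flanked by attL recombination sites. No feature table is provided, so the exact positions of the recombination sites, origin and resistance gene cannot be confirmed here. M13 forward and reverse primer sites flank the insert for sequence verification.

The plasmid has no promoter driving the insert, as expected for an entry clone: it is a shuttle and storage form rather than an expression construct. The depositor notes that ORFs in this collection were cloned open-ended, without a stop codon. After LR recombination into a destination vector, the coding sequence can therefore be read through into a C-terminal fusion partner, and N-terminal fusions also remain possible where the destination vector supplies a downstream stop codon. No tags or reporters are recorded on the insert itself.

The clone belongs to a collection associated with work on automated protein–DNA interaction screening of Drosophila regulatory elements. This suggests its intended use is as a source ORF for transfer into assay-specific destination vectors for such screens. The record does not state which destination vectors were used, nor the function of the CG15715 product.
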