>Addgene plasmid #39684 | KHBD00606 | depositor partial sequence | sequence record 50124 | KHBD00606 sequence 231 bps
ATGGCACGTGGACACCAGAAGATCCAGTCGCAGGCGAAGGCCTCCGAGAAGCAGGCCAAACTAAAGAAGC
AACAAGGACACAGTGCCAACGACCAGAAGAAGGCGGCCCAAAAGGCACTTGTCTATGTGTGCGCCGTTTG
CAAGTCGCAAATGCCCGATCCCAAGACGTATAAACAGCACTTCGAGAACAAGCATCCCAAGAACGACATA
CCCGAGGAGCTGAAGGAGGTC
