>Addgene plasmid #39684 | KHBD00606 | addgene partial sequence | sequence record 52952 | M13-F20 5'-TGTAAAACGACGGCCAGT-3'
GATTTTATTTTGACTGATAGTGACCTGTTCGTTGCAACAAATTGATGAGCAATGCTTTTTTATAATGCCA
ACTTTGTACAAAAAAGTTGGCACCATGGCACGTGGACACCAGAAGATCCAGTCGCAGGCGAAGGCCTCCG
AGAAGCAGGCCAAACTAAAGAAGCAACAAGGACACAGTGCCAACGACCAGAAGAAGGCGGCCCAAAAGGC
ACTTGTCTATGTGTGCGCCGTTTGCAAGTCGCAAATGCCCGATCCCAAGACGTATAAACAGCACTTCGAG
AACAAGCATCCCAAGAACGACATACCCGAGGAGCTGAAGGAGGTCTTGCCAACTTTCTTGTACAAAGTTG
GCATTATAAGAAAGCATTGCTTATCAATTTGTTGCAACGAACAGGTCACTATCAGTCAAAATAAAATCAT
TATTTGCCATCCAGCTGATATCCCCTATAGTGAGTCGTATTACATGGTCATAGCTGTTTCCTGGCAGCTC
TGGCCCGTGTCTCAAAATCTCTGATGTTACATTGCACAAGATAAAAATATATCATCATGAACAATAAAAC
TGTCTGCTTACATAAACAGTAATACAAGGGGTGTTATGAGCCATATTCAACGGGAAACGTCGAGGCCGCG
ATTAAATTCCAACATGGATGCTGATTTATATGGGTATAAATGGGCTCGCGATAATGTCGGGCAATCAGGT
GCGACAATCTATCGCTTGTATGGGAAGCCCGATGCGCCAGAGTTGTTTCTGAA
